>Addgene plasmid #109061 | pBCSK_LEU2_II | depositor full sequence | sequence record 205847 | pBCSK_LEU2_II sequence 5359 bps
GTGGCACTTTTCGGGGAAATGTGCGCGGAACCCCTATTTGTTTATTTTTCTAAATACATTCAAATATGTA
TCCGCTCATGAGACAATAACCCTTGATAAATGCTTCAATAATATTGAAAAAGGAAGAGTATGAGTATTCA
ACATTTCCGTGTCGCCCTTATTCCCTTTTTTGCGGCATTTTGCCTTCCTGTTTTTGCTCACCCAGAAACG
CTGGTGAAAGTAAAAGATGCTGAAGATCAGTTGGGTGCACGAGTGGGTTACATCGAACTGGATCTCAACA
GCGGTAAGATCCTTGAGAGTTTTCGCCCCGAAGAACGTTTTCCAATGATGAGCACTTTTGATCAGAAAAA
AAGGATCATATCGTCAATTATTACCTCCACGGGGAGAGCCTGAGCAAACTGGCCTCAGGCATTTGAGAAG
CACACGGTCACACTGCTTCCGGTAGTCAATAAACCGGTAAACCAGCAATAGACATAAGCGGCTATTTAAC
GACCCTGCCCTGAACCGACGACCGGGTCGAATTTGCTTTCGAATTTCTGCCATTCATCCGCTTATTATCA
CTTATTCAGGCGTAGCAACCAGGCGTTTAAGGGCACCAATAACTGCCTTAAAAAAATTACGCCCCGCCCT
GCCACTCATCGCAGTACTGTTGTAATTCATTAAGCATTCTGCCGACATGGAAGCCATCACAAACGGCATG
ATGAACCTGAATCGCCAGCGGCATCAGCACCTTGTCGCCTTGCGTATAATATTTGCCCATGGTGAAAACG
GGGGCGAAGAAGTTGTCCATATTGGCCACGTTTAAATCAAAACTGGTGAAACTCACCCAGGGATTGGCTG
AGACGAAAAACATATTCTCAATAAACCCTTTAGGGAAATAGGCCAGGTTTTCACCGTAACACGCCACATC
TTGCGAATATATGTGTAGAAACTGCCGGAAATCGTCGTGGTATTCACTCCAGAGCGATGAAAACGTTTCA
GTTTGCTCATGGAAAACGGTGTAACAAGGGTGAACACTATCCCATATCACCAGCTCACCGTCTTTCATTG
CCATACGTAATTCCGGATGAGCATTCATCAGGCGGGCAAGAATGTGAATAAAGGCCGGATAAAACTTGTG
CTTATTTTTCTTTACGGTCTTTAAAAAGGCCGTAATATCCAGCTGAACGGTCTGGTTATAGGTACATTGA
GCAACTGACTGAAATGCCTCAAAATGTTCTTTACGATGCCATTGGGATATATCAACGGTGGTATATCCAG
TGATTTTTTTCTCCATTTTAGCTTCCTTAGCTCCTGAAAATCTCGACAACTCAAAAAATACGCCCGGTAG
TGATCTTATTTCATTATGGTGAAAGTTGGAACCTCTTACGTGCCGATCAACGTCTCATTTTCGCCAAAAG
TTGGCCCAGGGCTTCCCGGTATCAACAGGGACACCAGGATTTATTTATTCTGCGAAGTGATCTTCCGTCA
CAGGTATTTATTCGGTCGAAAAGGATCTAGGTGAAGATCCTTTTTGATAATCTCATGACCAAAATCCCTT
AACGTGAGTTTTCGTTCCACTGAGCGTCAGACCCCGTAGAAAAGATCAAAGGATCTTCTTGAGATCCTTT
TTTTCTGCGCGTAATCTGCTGCTTGCAAACAAAAAAACCACCGCTACCAGCGGTGGTTTGTTTGCCGGAT
CAAGAGCTACCAACTCTTTTTCCGAAGGTAACTGGCTTCAGCAGAGCGCAGATACCAAATACTGTCCTTC
TAGTGTAGCCGTAGTTAGGCCACCACTTCAAGAACTCTGTAGCACCGCCTACATACCTCGCTCTGCTAAT
CCTGTTACCAGTGGCTGCTGCCAGTGGCGATAAGTCGTGTCTTACCGGGTTGGACTCAAGACGATAGTTA
CCGGATAAGGCGCAGCGGTCGGGCTGAACGGGGGGTTCGTGCACACAGCCCAGCTTGGAGCGAACGACCT
ACACCGAACTGAGATACCTACAGCGTGAGCTATGAGAAAGCGCCACGCTTCCCGAAGGGAGAAAGGCGGA
CAGGTATCCGGTAAGCGGCAGGGTCGGAACAGGAGAGCGCACGAGGGAGCTTCCAGGGGGAAACGCCTGG
TATCTTTATAGTCCTGTCGGGTTTCGCCACCTCTGACTTGAGCGTCGATTTTTGTGATGCTCGTCAGGGG
GGCGGAGCCTATGGAAAAACGCCAGCAACGCGGCCTTTTTACGGTTCCTGGCCTTTTGCTGGCCTTTTGC
TCACATGTTCTTTCCTGCGTTATCCCCTGATTCTGTGGATAACCGTATTACCGCCTTTGAGTGAGCTGAT
ACCGCTCGCCGCAGCCGAACGACCGAGCGCAGCGAGTCAGTGAGCGAGGAAGCGGAAGAGCGCCCAATAC
GCAAACCGCCTCTCCCCGCGCGTTGGCCGATTCATTAATGCAGCTGGCACGACAGGTTTCCCGACTGGAA
AGCGGGCAGTGAGCGCAACGCAATTAATGTGAGTTAGCTCACTCATTAGGCACCCCAGGCTTTACACTTT
ATGCTTCCGGCTCGTATGTTGTGTGGAATTGTGAGCGGATAACAATTTCACACAGGAAACAGCTATGACC
ATGATTACGCCAAGCGCGCAATTAACCCTCACTAAAGGGAACAAAAGCTGGAGCTCCACCGCGGTGGCGG
CCGCTCTAGAACTAGTTGATGAAAGAATACGTTATTCTTTCATCAACCATGGATAACTTCGTATAATGTA
TGCTATACGAAGTTATTTCGACAGGCCTGCTAGTTGATGAAAGAATACGTTATTCTTTCATCAACCATGG
ATAACTTCGTATAATGTATGCTATACGAAGTTATTTCGAGGGGGGGCCCGGTACCAGCTGCACTCTCAGT
ACAATCTGCTCTGATGCCGCATAGTTAAGCCAGCCCCGACACCCGCCAACACCCGCTGACGCGCCCTGAC
GGGCTTGTCTGCTCCCGGCATCCGCTTACAGACAAGCTGTGACCGTCTCCGGGAGCTGCATGTGTCAGAG
GTTTTCACCGTCATCACCGAAACGCGCGAGACGAAAGGGCCTACCCTATGAACATATTCCATTTTGTAAT
TTCGTGTCGTTTCTATTATGAATTTCATTTATAAAGTTTATGTACAAATATCATAAAAAAAGAGAATCTT
TTTAAGCAAGGATTTTCTTAACTTCTTCGGCGACAGCATCACCGACTTCGGTGGTACTGTTGGAACCACC
TAAATCACCAGTTCTGATACCTGCATCCAAAACCTTTTTAACTGCATCTTCAATGGCCTTACCTTCTTCA
GGCAAGTTCAATGACAATTTCAACATCATTGCAGCAGACAAGATAGTGGCGATAGGGTCAACCTTATTCT
TTGGCAAATCTGGAGCAGAACCGTGGCATGGTTCGTACAAACCAAATGCGGTGTTCTTGTCTGGCAAAGA
GGCCAAGGACGCAGATGGCAACAAACCCAAGGAACCTGGGATAACGGAGGCTTCATCGGAGATGATATCA
CCAAACATGTTGCTGGTGATTATAATACCATTTAGGTGGGTTGGGTTCTTAACTAGGATCATGGCGGCAG
AATCAATCAATTGATGTTGAACCTTCAATGTAGGAAATTCGTTCTTGATGGTTTCCTCCACAGTTTTTCT
CCATAATCTTGAAGAGGCCAAAACATTAGCTTTATCCAAGGACCAAATAGGCAATGGTGGCTCATGTTGT
AGGGCCATGAAAGCGGCCATTCTTGTGATTCTTTGCACTTCTGGAACGGTGTATTGTTCACTATCCCAAG
CGACACCATCACCATCGTCTTCCTTTCTCTTACCAAAGTAAATACCTCCCACTAATTCTCTGACAACAAC
GAAGTCAGTACCTTTAGCAAATTGTGGCTTGATTGGAGATAAGTCTAAAAGAGAGTCGGATGCAAAGTTA
CATGGTCTTAAGTTGGCGTACAATTGAAGTTCTTTACGGATTTTTAGTAAACCTTGTTCAGGTCTAACAC
TACCTGTACCCCATTTAGGACCACCCACAGCACCTAACAAAACGGCATCAACCTTCTTGGAGGCTTCCAG
CGCCTCATCTGGAAGTGGGACACCTGTAGCATCGATAGCAGCACCACCAATTAAATGATTTTCGAAATCG
AACTTGACATTGGAACGAACATCAGAAATAGCTTTAAGAACCTTAATGGCTTCGGCTGTGATTTCTTGAC
CAACGTGGTCACCTGGCAAAACGACGATCTTCTTAGGGGCAGACATAGGGGCAGACATTAGAATGGTATA
TCCTTGAAATATATATATATATTGCTGAAATGTAAAAGGTAAGAAAAGTTAGAAAGTAAGACGATTGCTA
ACCACCTATTGGAAAAAACAATAGGTCCTTAAATAATATTGTCAACTTCAAGTATTGTGATGCAAGCATT
TAGTCATGAACGCTTCTCTATTCTATATGAAAAGCCGGTTCCGGCCTCTCACCTTTCCTTTTTCTCCCAA
TTTTTCAGTTGAAAAAGGTATATGCGTCAGGCGACCTCTGAAATTAACAAAAAATTTCCAGTCATCGAAT
TTGATTCTGTGCGATAGCGCCCCTGTGTGTTCTCGTTATGTTGAGGAAAAAAATAATGGTTGCTAAGAGA
TTCGAACTCTTGCATCTTACGATACCTGAGTATTCCCACAGTTGGCCTCGTGCTGCTAGCTCGAGCATGC
TGCAGGCGCGCCGTACCCAATTCGCCCTATAGTGAGTCGTATTACGCGCGCTCACTGGCCGTCGTTTTAC
AACGTCGTGACTGGGAAAACCCTGGCGTTACCCAACTTAATCGCCTTGCAGCACATCCCCCTTTCGCCAG
CTGGCGTAATAGCGAAGAGGCCCGCACCGATCGCCCTTCCCAACAGTTGCGCAGCCTGAATGGCGAATGG
G
[124 nt withheld, positions 4902-5025]
C
[91 nt withheld, positions 5027-5117]
A
[49 nt withheld, positions 5119-5167]
CCTTTGACGTTGGAGTCCACGTTCTTT
[37 nt withheld, positions 5195-5231]
ACCCTATCTCGGTCTATTCTTTTGATTTATAAGGGATTTTGCCGATTTCGGCCTATTGGTTAAAAAATGA
GCTGATTTAACAAAAATTTAACGCGAATTTTAACAAAATATTAACGCTTACAATTTAG
Features (pLannotate 1.2.2; 21 found; start..end, strand, type, name):
     24..129     +  promoter       AmpR promoter: bla
    130..339     +  CDS            AmpR (fragment): β-lactamase; bla; confers resistance to ampicillin, carbenicillin, and related antibiotics
    617..1276    -  CDS            CmR: chloramphenicol acetyltransferase; cat; confers resistance to chloramphenicol
   1277..1379    -  promoter       cat promoter: promoter of the E. coli cat gene encoding chloramphenicol acetyltransferase
   1599..2187    +  rep_origin     ori: high-copy-number ColE1/pMB1/pBR322/pUC origin of replication
   2370..2462    +  CDS            lacI (fragment): lac repressor; lacI; The lac repressor binds to the lac operator to inhibit transcription in E. coli. This inhibition can be relieved by adding lactose or isopropyl-β-D-thiogalactopyranoside (IPTG).
   2475..2496    +  protein_bind   CAP binding site: CAP binding activates transcription in the presence of cAMP. E. coli catabolite activator protein
   2511..2541    +  promoter       lac promoter: promoter for the E. coli lac operon
   2549..2565    +  protein_bind   lac operator: The lac repressor binds to the lac operator to inhibit transcription in E. coli. This inhibition can be relieved by adding lactose or isopropyl-β-D-thiogalactopyranoside (IPTG). lac repressor encoded by lacI
   2610..2628    +  promoter       T3 promoter: promoter for bacteriophage T3 RNA polymerase
   2641..2676    +  misc_feature   MCS (fragment): pBluescript multiple cloning site
   2713..2746    -  protein_bind   loxP: Cre-mediated recombination occurs in the 8-bp core sequence (GCATACAT). Cre recombinase
   2801..2834    -  protein_bind   loxP: Cre-mediated recombination occurs in the 8-bp core sequence (GCATACAT). Cre recombinase
   2836..2855    +  misc_feature   MCS (fragment): pBluescript multiple cloning site
   2859..2903    -  misc_feature   bom (fragment): basis of mobility region from pBR322
   3005..3040    -  CDS            rop (fragment): Rop protein, which maintains plasmids at low copy number; rop
   3152..4246    -  CDS            LEU2: 3-isopropylmalate dehydrogenase, required for leucine biosynthesis; S. cerevisiae LEU2; yeast auxotrophic marker
   4259..4663    -  promoter       LEU2 promoter: S. cerevisiae LEU2
   4716..4734    -  promoter       T7 promoter: promoter for bacteriophage T7 RNA polymerase
   4742..4897    +  CDS            lacZα (fragment): LacZα fragment of β-galactosidase; lacZ fragment
   4902..5330    +  rep_origin     f1 ori (sequence partly withheld): f1 bacteriophage origin of replication; arrow indicates direction of (+) strand synthesis
