>Addgene plasmid #109061 | pBCSK_LEU2_II | addgene full sequence | sequence record 209544 | Addgene NGS Result
CGCAACTGTTGGGAAGGGCGATCGGTGCGGGCCTCTTCGCTATTACGCCAGCTGGCGAAAGGGGGATGTG
CTGCAAGGCGATTAAGTTGGGTAACGCCAGGGTTTTCCCAGTCACGACGTTGTAAAACGACGGCCAGTGA
GCGCGCGTAATACGACTCACTATAGGGCGAATTGGGTACGGCGCGCCTGCAGCATGCTCGAGCTAGCAGC
ACGAGGCCAACTGTGGGAATACTCAGGTATCGTAAGATGCAAGAGTTCGAATCTCTTAGCAACCATTATT
TTTTTCCTCAACATAACGAGAACACACAGGGGCGCTATCGCACAGAATCAAATTCGATGACTGGAAATTT
TTTGTTAATTTCAGAGGTCGCCTGACGCATATACCTTTTTCAACTGAAAAATTGGGAGAAAAAGGAAAGG
TGAGAGCGCCGGAACCGGCTTTTCATATAGAATAGAGAAGCGTTCATGACTAAATGCTTGCATCACAATA
CTTGAAGTTGACAATATTATTTAAGGACCTATTGTTTTTTCCAATAGGTGGTTAGCAATCGTCTTACTTT
CTAACTTTTCTTACCTTTTACATTTCAGCAATATATATATATATTTCAAGGATATACCATTCTAATGTCT
GCCCCTAAGAAGATCGTCGTTTTGCCAGGTGACCACGTTGGTCAAGAAATCACAGCCGAAGCCATTAAGG
TTCTTAAAGCTATTTCTGATGTTCGTTCCAATGTCAAGTTCGATTTCGAAAATCATTTAATTGGTGGTGC
TGCTATCGATGCTACAGGTGTTCCACTTCCAGATGAGGCGCTGGAAGCCTCCAAGAAGGCTGATGCCGTT
TTGTTAGGTGCTGTGGGTGGTCCTAAATGGGGTACAGGTAGTGTTAGACCTGAACAAGGTTTACTAAAAA
TCCGTAAAGAACTTCAATTGTACGCCAACTTAAGACCATGTAACTTTGCATCCGACTCTCTTTTAGACTT
ATCTCCAATCAAGCCACAATTTGCTAAAGGTACTGACTTCGTTGTTGTCAGAGAATTAGTGGGAGGTATT
TACTTTGGTAAGAGAAAGGAAGACGATGGTGATGGTGTCGCTTGGGATAGTGAACAATACACCGTTCCAG
AAGTGCAAAGAATCACAAGAATGGCCGCTTTCATGGCCCTACAACATGAGCCACCATTGCCTATTTGGTC
CTTGGATAAAGCTAATGTTTTGGCCTCTTCAAGATTATGGAGAAAAACTGTGGAGGAAACCATCAAGAAC
GAATTTCCTACATTGAAGGTTCAACATCAATTGATTGATTCTGCCGCCATGATCCTAGTTAAGAACCCAA
CCCACCTAAATGGTATTATAATCACCAGCAACATGTTTGGTGATATCATCTCCGATGAAGCCTCCGTTAT
CCCAGGTTCCTTGGGTTTGTTGCCATCTGCGTCCTTGGCCTCTTTGCCAGACAAGAACACCGCATTTGGT
TTGTACGAACCATGCCACGGTTCTGCTCCAGATTTGCCAAAGAATAAGGTCAACCCTATCGCCACTATCT
TGTCTGCTGCAATGATGTTGAAATTGTCATTGAACTTGCCTGAAGAAGGTAAGGCCATTGAAGATGCAGT
TAAAAAGGTTTTGGATGCAGGTATCAGAACTGGTGATTTAGGTGGTTCCAACAGTACCACCGAAGTCGGT
GATGCTGTCGCCGAAGAAGTTAAGAAAATCCTTGCTTAAAAAGATTCTCTTTTTTTATGATATTTGTACA
TAAACTTTATAAATGAAATTCATAATAGAAACGACACGAAATTACAAAATGGAATATGTTCATAGGGTAG
GCCCTTTCGTCTCGCGCGTTTCGGTGATGACGGTGAAAACCTCTGACACATGCAGCTCCCGGAGACGGTC
ACAGCTTGTCTGTAAGCGGATGCCGGGAGCAGACAAGCCCGTCAGGGCGCGTCAGCGGGTGTTGGCGGGT
GTCGGGGCTGGCTTAACTATGCGGCATCAGAGCAGATTGTACTGAGAGTGCAGCTGGTACCGGGCCCCCC
CTCGAAATAACTTCGTATAGCATACATTATACGAAGTTATCCATGGTTGATGAAAGAATAACGTATTCTT
TCATCAACTAGCAGGCCTGTCGAAATAACTTCGTATAGCATACATTATACGAAGTTATCCATGGTTGATG
AAAGAATAACGTATTCTTTCATCAACTAGTTCTAGAGCGGCCGCCACCGCGGTGGAGCTCCAGCTTTTGT
TCCCTTTAGTGAGGGTTAATTGCGCGCTTGGCGTAATCATGGTCATAGCTGTTTCCTGTGTGAAATTGTT
ATCCGCTCACAATTCCACACAACATACGAGCCGGAAGCATAAAGTGTAAAGCCTGGGGTGCCTAATGAGT
GAGCTAACTCACATTAATTGCGTTGCGCTCACTGCCCGCTTTCCAGTCGGGAAACCTGTCGTGCCAGCTG
CATTAATGAATCGGCCAACGCGCGGGGAGAGGCGGTTTGCGTATTGGGCGCTCTTCCGCTTCCTCGCTCA
CTGACTCGCTGCGCTCGGTCGTTCGGCTGCGGCGAGCGGTATCAGCTCACTCAAAGGCGGTAATACGGTT
ATCCACAGAATCAGGGGATAACGCAGGAAAGAACATGTGAGCAAAAGGCCAGCAAAAGGCCAGGAACCGT
AAAAAGGCCGCGTTGCTGGCGTTTTTCCATAGGCTCCGCCCCCCTGACGAGCATCACAAAAATCGACGCT
CAAGTCAGAGGTGGCGAAACCCGACAGGACTATAAAGATACCAGGCGTTTCCCCCTGGAAGCTCCCTCGT
GCGCTCTCCTGTTCCGACCCTGCCGCTTACCGGATACCTGTCCGCCTTTCTCCCTTCGGGAAGCGTGGCG
CTTTCTCATAGCTCACGCTGTAGGTATCTCAGTTCGGTGTAGGTCGTTCGCTCCAAGCTGGGCTGTGTGC
ACGAACCCCCCGTTCAGCCCGACCGCTGCGCCTTATCCGGTAACTATCGTCTTGAGTCCAACCCGGTAAG
ACACGACTTATCGCCACTGGCAGCAGCCACTGGTAACAGGATTAGCAGAGCGAGGTATGTAGGCGGTGCT
ACAGAGTTCTTGAAGTGGTGGCCTAACTACGGCTACACTAGAAGAACAGTATTTGGTATCTGCGCTCTGC
TGAAGCCAGTTACCTTCGGAAAAAGAGTTGGTAGCTCTTGATCCGGCAAACAAACCACCGCTGGTAGCGG
TGGTTTTTTTGTTTGCAAGCAGCAGATTACGCGCAGAAAAAAAGGATCTCAAGAAGATCCTTTGATCTTT
TCTACGGGGTCTGACGCTCAGTGGAACGAAAACTCACGTTAAGGGATTTTGGTCATGAGATTATCAAAAA
GGATCTTCACCTAGATCCTTTTCGACCGAATAAATACCTGTGACGGAAGATCACTTCGCAGAATAAATAA
ATCCTGGTGTCCCTGTTGATACCGGGAAGCCCTGGGCCAACTTTTGGCGAAAATGAGACGTTGATCGGCA
CGTAAGAGGTTCCAACTTTCACCATAATGAAATAAGATCACTACCGGGCGTATTTTTTGAGTTGTCGAGA
TTTTCAGGAGCTAAGGAAGCTAAAATGGAGAAAAAAATCACTGGATATACCACCGTTGATATATCCCAAT
GGCATCGTAAAGAACATTTTGAGGCATTTCAGTCAGTTGCTCAATGTACCTATAACCAGACCGTTCAGCT
GGATATTACGGCCTTTTTAAAGACCGTAAAGAAAAATAAGCACAAGTTTTATCCGGCCTTTATTCACATT
CTTGCCCGCCTGATGAATGCTCATCCGGAATTACGTATGGCAATGAAAGACGGTGAGCTGGTGATATGGG
ATAGTGTTCACCCTTGTTACACCGTTTTCCATGAGCAAACTGAAACGTTTTCATCGCTCTGGAGTGAATA
CCACGACGATTTCCGGCAGTTTCTACACATATATTCGCAAGATGTGGCGTGTTACGGTGAAAACCTGGCC
TATTTCCCTAAAGGGTTTATTGAGAATATGTTTTTCGTCTCAGCCAATCCCTGGGTGAGTTTCACCAGTT
TTGATTTAAACGTGGCCAATATGGACAACTTCTTCGCCCCCGTTTTCACCATGGGCAAATATTATACGCA
AGGCGACAAGGTGCTGATGCCGCTGGCGATTCAGGTTCATCATGCCGTTTGTGATGGCTTCCATGTCGGC
AGAATGCTTAATGAATTACAACAGTACTGCGATGAGTGGCAGGGCGGGGCGTAATTTTTTTAAGGCAGTT
ATTGGTGCCCTTAAACGCCTGGTTGCTACGCCTGAATAAGTGATAATAAGCGGATGAATGGCAGAAATTC
GAAAGCAAATTCGACCCGGTCGTCGGTTCAGGGCAGGGTCGTTAAATAGCCGCTTATGTCTATTGCTGGT
TTACCGGTTTATTGACTACCGGAAGCAGTGTGACCGTGTGCTTCTCAAATGCCTGAGGCCAGTTTGCTCA
GGCTCTCCCCGTGGAGGTAATAATTGACGATATGATCCTTTTTTTCTGATCAAAAAGTGCTCATCATTGG
AAAACGTTCTTCGGGGCGAAAACTCTCAAGGATCTTACCGCTGTTGAGATCCAGTTCGATGTAACCCACT
CGTGCACCCAACTGATCTTCAGCATCTTTTACTTTCACCAGCGTTTCTGGGTGAGCAAAAACAGGAAGGC
AAAATGCCGCAAAAAAGGGAATAAGGGCGACACGGAAATGTTGAATACTCATACTCTTCCTTTTTCAATA
TTATTGAAGCATTTATCAGGGTTATTGTCTCATGAGCGGATACATATTTGAATGTATTTAGAAAAATAAA
CAAATAGGGGTTCCGCGCACATTTCCCCGAAAAGTGCCACCTAAATTGTAAGCGTTAATATTTTGTTAAA
ATTCGCGTTAAATTTTTGTTAAATCAGCTCATTTTTTAACCAATAGGCCGAAATCGGCAAAATCCCTTAT
AAATCAAAAGAATAGACCGAGATAGGGT
[37 nt withheld, positions 4999-5035]
AAAGAACGTGGACTCCAACGTCAAAGG
[49 nt withheld, positions 5063-5111]
T
[91 nt withheld, positions 5113-5203]
G
[124 nt withheld, positions 5205-5328]
CCCATTCGCCATTCAGGCTG
Features (pLannotate 1.2.2; 21 found; start..end, strand, type, name):
    148..166     +  promoter       T7 promoter: promoter for bacteriophage T7 RNA polymerase
    219..624     +  promoter       LEU2 promoter: S. cerevisiae LEU2
    625..1716    +  CDS            LEU2: LEU3_YEAST - Experimental evidence at protein level: Swiss-Prot protein existence level 1. Catalyzes the oxidation of 3-carboxy-2-hydroxy-4- methylpentanoate (3-isopropylmalate) to 3-carboxy-4-methyl-2- oxopentanoate. The product decarboxylates to 4-methyl-2 oxopentanoate. From Saccharomyces cerevisiae (strain ATCC 204508 / S288c) (Baker's yeast).
   1831..1866    +  CDS            rop (fragment): Rop protein, which maintains plasmids at low copy number; rop
   1968..2012    +  misc_feature   bom (fragment): basis of mobility region from pBR322
   2016..2035    -  misc_feature   MCS (fragment): pBluescript multiple cloning site
   2037..2070    +  protein_bind   loxP: Cre-mediated recombination occurs in the 8-bp core sequence (GCATACAT). Cre recombinase
   2125..2158    +  protein_bind   loxP: Cre-mediated recombination occurs in the 8-bp core sequence (GCATACAT). Cre recombinase
   2195..2230    -  misc_feature   MCS (fragment): pBluescript multiple cloning site
   2243..2261    -  promoter       T3 promoter: promoter for bacteriophage T3 RNA polymerase
   2306..2322    -  protein_bind   lac operator: The lac repressor binds to the lac operator to inhibit transcription in E. coli. This inhibition can be relieved by adding lactose or isopropyl-β-D-thiogalactopyranoside (IPTG). lac repressor encoded by lacI
   2330..2360    -  promoter       lac promoter: promoter for the E. coli lac operon
   2375..2396    -  protein_bind   CAP binding site: CAP binding activates transcription in the presence of cAMP. E. coli catabolite activator protein
   2409..2501    -  CDS            lacI (fragment): lac repressor; lacI; The lac repressor binds to the lac operator to inhibit transcription in E. coli. This inhibition can be relieved by adding lactose or isopropyl-β-D-thiogalactopyranoside (IPTG).
   2684..3272    -  rep_origin     ori: high-copy-number ColE1/pMB1/pBR322/pUC origin of replication
   3492..3594    +  promoter       cat promoter: promoter of the E. coli cat gene encoding chloramphenicol acetyltransferase
   3595..4254    +  CDS            CmR: chloramphenicol acetyltransferase; cat; confers resistance to chloramphenicol
   4533..4742    -  CDS            AmpR (fragment): β-lactamase; bla; confers resistance to ampicillin, carbenicillin, and related antibiotics
   4743..4847    -  promoter       AmpR promoter: bla
   4900..5328    -  rep_origin     f1 ori (sequence partly withheld): f1 bacteriophage origin of replication; arrow indicates direction of (+) strand synthesis
   5333..140     -  CDS            lacZα (fragment) (across the origin): LacZα fragment of β-galactosidase; lacZ fragment
