[The description below was written by a language model from this plasmid's Addgene catalogue record and pLannotate feature annotations shown in this document.]
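Description:
pBCSK_LEU2_II is a yeast integrating shuttle vector built on the chloramphenicol-resistant Bluescript backbone (pBC SK) and deposited as a teaching tool. In E. coli it replicates from a high-copy ColE1/pUC-type origin and is selected through the cat promoter-driven chloramphenicol acetyltransferase gene. An f1 origin is also present, which in principle allows single-stranded DNA production. Only a fragment of the β-lactamase gene with its promoter remains, so ampicillin resistance should not be expected. No yeast replication origin (2μ or ARS/CEN) is annotated, consistent with the stated purpose of insertion into yeast chromosomes rather than episomal maintenance.

The insert sits in the Bluescript polylinker between the T7 and T3 promoters, interrupting the lacZα region. It consists of the S. cerevisiae LEU2 gene, encoding 3-isopropylmalate dehydrogenase, under its own promoter, which provides leucine prototrophy as the selectable marker in leu2 yeast strains. Downstream of LEU2 are short pBR322-derived remnants (rop and bom fragments), probably carried over from an earlier cloning intermediate. These are followed by two loxP sites in the same orientation, separated by a spacer of only about 50 bp and flanked by residual polylinker sequence. Because both sites lie downstream of the marker rather than around it, Cre would remove only the short intervening segment, not LEU2. This makes the pair suited to demonstrating or assaying Cre-mediated recombination at a chromosomal location.

The record also lists Zygosaccharomyces rouxii as a source species, but no annotated feature accounts for it. The cloning sites are not recorded. The depositor and sequencing-derived records differ slightly in length (5,359 versus 5,348 nt) but show the same feature set and arrangement.
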