Addgene plasmid #109061: pBCSK_LEU2_II
Purpose: yeast shuttle vector for insertion into yeast chromosomes in pBCSK backbone. LoxP sites downstream of LEU2. For teaching purposes.
Depositing lab: Colin Logie. Depositing organization: Radboud University Nijmegen.
Backbone
  Vector backbone: Bluescript
  Vector type: Bacterial Expression, Yeast Expression, Cre/Lox
Growth in bacteria
  Bacterial resistance: Chloramphenicol, 25 μg/mL
  Growth temperature: 37°C
  Growth strain: DH5alpha
  Copy number: High Copy
Gene/Insert
  Gene/Insert name: LEU2
  Species: S. cerevisiae (budding yeast); Zygosaccharomyces rouxii
  Entrez Gene: LEU2 (a.k.a. YCL018W)
  Promoter: LEU2
  Cloning method: Restriction Enzyme; 5′ cloning site unknown (unknown if destroyed); 3′ cloning site unknown (unknown if destroyed)
  Sequencing primers: 5′ unknown; 3′ unknown
Terms and licenses: Academic/Nonprofit Terms; Industry Terms: Not Available to Industry
How to cite: pBCSK_LEU2_II was a gift from Colin Logie (Addgene plasmid # 109061 ; http://n2t.net/addgene:109061 ; RRID:Addgene_109061)
